>Addgene plasmid #59243 | pLV-Enh eGFP Reporter-muKC2-X19 | depositor partial sequence | sequence record 93527 | pLV-Enh eGFP Reporter-muKC2-X19 sequence 798 bps
NGCCAGTAAAATACTGCATATGATTTTATTTTGACTGATAGTGACCTGTTCGTTGCAACAAATTGATGAG
CAATGCTTTTTTATAATGCCAACTTTGTACAAAAAAGCAGGCTTTAGAAGCAGTCCTAAAACCCAGGGGT
GGAGGTTTCAAGTGTCACAGGCATCTCTGGGCAGTAGCAAAGGCATTCTTTCTCCAGACACTGAGGTGAG
TGGAGTGGTGGGCTGATCAAGTGGTCTTCCTGGCCAGGGTACCAGCAGCAGCAGCGCTCTCGTCCTGAGC
ATCCCTGGGGTCTACACTTGATCCTCTAGTCTTGGACTGGCTGTTTCGAGGGGTGCTGGGGCTACCAACT
GCATTGCCAGCCTCAGAGTCAGAGATCATGGAGCTTGGATGATAACCACAGGACCCACAACTGCTGCTGA
TGACAGCTGTGGACAAATAGACCAAAGCAGGTGTCTGTCAGCAAGTGACAGCCATGGCAACTGCCATCTC
AAAGGAGGCCCTAATCCTACGACCATCCTCAGAAGTCAATATACATAAACAATGCAGTGATTGATACCTT
GGTATGTGCTGCACTGTATGGGGACCGTACAGAATAGACATGCTGCCTGCTGTCTGAGATATCCTGGAAA
GCGGCCATTCCCAAGCCATTCTCTAGAGAGCAGTACCCCAGGGGATGGACAGCAAAAGAGACAGATAAGA
ATTTTAATCACTCTTTCCCTGGGGGACAAAGGGGGGAAATGTTGCTCTGGGTGCTGATAACTTTCCCCAG
GACAGCAAAACTTTCTAGGTGTAGTAAA
