>Addgene plasmid #59243 | pLV-Enh eGFP Reporter-muKC2-X19 | addgene partial sequence | sequence record 95627 | pRRL5primeMCS-F 5'-tgaacggatctcgacggtat-3'
CAGTGCAGGGGAAAGAATAGTAGACATAATAGCAACAGACATACAAACTAAAGAATTACAAAAACAAATT
ACAAAAATTCAAAATTTTATCGATCACGAGACTAGCCTCGAGAAGCTTGATATCGAATTCCATCACAAGT
TTGTACAAAAAAGCAGGCTTTAGAAGCAGTCCTAAAACCCAGGGGTGGAGGTTTCAAGTGTCACAGGCAT
CTCTGGGCAGTAGCAAAGGCATTCTTTCTCCAGACACTGAGGTGAGTGGAGTGGTGGGCTGATCAAGTGG
TCTTCCTGGCCAGGGTACCAGCAGCAGCAGCGCTCTCGTCCTGAGCATCCCTGGGGTCTACACTTGATCC
TCTAGTCTTGGACTGGCTGTTTCGAGGGGTGCTGGGGCTACCAACTGCATTGCCAGCCTCAGAGTCAGAG
ATCATGGAGCTTGGATGATAACCACAGGACCCACAACTGCTGCTGATGACAGCTGTGGACAAATAGACCA
AAGCAGGTGTCTGTCAGCAAGTGACAGCCATGGCAACTGCCATCTCAAAGGAGGCCCTAATCCTACGACC
ATCCTCAGAAGTCAATATACATAAACAATGCAGTGATTGATACCTTGGTATGTGCTGCACTGTATGGGGA
CCGTACAGAATAGACATGCTGCCTGCTGTCTGAGATATCCTGGAAAGCGGCCATTCCCAAGCCATTCTCT
AGAGAGCAGTA
