>Addgene plasmid #59243 | pLV-Enh eGFP Reporter-muKC2-X19 | addgene partial sequence | sequence record 95628 | EGFP-N 5'-CGTCGCCGTCCAGCTCGACCAG-3'
ACCATGGTGGCGACCGGTGCGCTCCGCGGCGTGGATGCTCCGGGGAAAGTTGCGCTCCGCGGCAGGGATG
CTCCTGGGAAGGTTGCGCTCCGCGGCAGGGATGCTCTGGGGAAGGCTGGTCCTGGCCGAGGATCGGGAAC
GCGCCGCTCGCTCTGCTTCTCTTGTCTTCGCTTGTCTCTGGATGGAACCAGATTTGGTTCTGAGTAGCTG
TCAGCGTCTGGTGACCTGCTCGCCGCCCTGCGCCTTTAAGGAGTCTTCACCGGCCCCGCCCACTCTCCGC
TGGGCCAATCAGCGAGCCGGAGGAGGCCTTGGGGCCAGGAATCTTCCAGCAGTTTCGCGTCTGGTGGAGC
TTCCCCGCCTCCCTTGAGTAATCGGAGTTGTGGGTTCCGCCCTTGTCCAGAACTCTCCAGAGGTTTCTGG
GGTTCACTGGAGAGTACGGATTCCTGAGGGGGAGGGTGTGGGGAAGTGCTGGTGCTACTAGTGACACTGT
TGCTATGGCGACGCATTACTAAGGCCTGTGTGGAATGGACAAGAAAGATCACCTCTAGCTCGGTGTTGTG
TACAGTTTGTTGTGATTTGTG
