[The description below was written by a language model from this plasmid's Addgene catalogue record.]
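Description:
pLV-Enh eGFP Reporter-muKC2-X19 is a lentiviral enhancer-reporter plasmid of about 8.9 kb, built on the Brachyury-eGFP lentiviral backbone. In the parental reporter vector, the original Brachyury promoter was removed and replaced with the mouse Hsp68 minimal promoter taken from an Hsp68-lacZ Gateway enhancer-testing plasmid. The plasmid is maintained in bacteria at high copy under ampicillin selection and is propagated in a recombination-deficient strain, as is usual for lentiviral vectors, whose repeated LTR sequences are prone to rearrangement. The record provides no feature table, so the specific lentiviral elements, the bacterial origin and any mammalian selection marker are not stated.

The payload is a 973 bp mouse genomic fragment named Krt74-ex8-9, covering a region of chromosome 15 within the keratin type II gene cluster that was identified as a candidate enhancer despite lying in exonic sequence. It was introduced by Gateway recombination, and the depositor notes that the final plasmid therefore carries attB sites flanking the insert rather than the attR sites shown on the map. The design relies on the Hsp68 minimal promoter having little activity by itself, so eGFP is expressed appreciably only when the linked fragment supplies enhancer activity in the cell type being examined. Packaging the construct into lentivirus allows stable delivery to a range of cell types, so that GFP fluorescence can be used to compare enhancer activity between them, which is the stated purpose of the construct.
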