Addgene plasmid #59243: pLV-Enh eGFP Reporter-muKC2-X19
Purpose: Lentiviral GFP reporter for testing enhancer activity in different cell types. Insert is an enhancer identified in the exonic region of the keratin type II cluster.
Depositing lab: Benjamin Yu. Depositing organization: University of California, San Diego (UCSD).
Backbone
  Vector backbone: Brachyury-eGFP
  Backbone size w/o insert (bp): 7967
  Total vector size (bp): 8940
  Modifications to backbone: Original vector is Brachyury-eGFP (Kita-Matsuo et al. 2009) with the Brachyury promoter cloned out and replaced with the minimal Hsp68 promoter from the Hsp68-lacZ-Gateway plasmid (Pennacchio et al. 2006)
  Vector type: Lentiviral
Growth in bacteria
  Bacterial resistance: Ampicillin, 100 μg/mL
  Growth temperature: 37°C
  Growth strain: Stbl3
  Copy number: High Copy
Gene/Insert
  Gene/Insert name: Krt74-ex8-9 (alt name: mm9 chr15:101584672-101585644)
  Species: M. musculus (mouse)
  Insert size (bp): 973
  Promoter: Mu Hsp68 minimal promoter
  Cloning method: Gateway Cloning
  Sequencing primers: 5′ AGAAGCAGTCCTAAAACCCAGG; 3′ TGATCCTTCTGTCTCAGCCTC
Terms and licenses: Academic/Nonprofit Terms; Industry Terms: Not Available to Industry
Depositor comments: Please note that the final plasmid sequence is post-Gateway recombination. The plasmid contains attB sites (not attR sites as the map implies).
How to cite: pLV-Enh eGFP Reporter-muKC2-X19 was a gift from Benjamin Yu (Addgene plasmid # 59243 ; http://n2t.net/addgene:59243 ; RRID:Addgene_59243)
